>Addgene plasmid #195922 | L1P17 | addgene full sequence | sequence record 387026 | Addgene NGS Result
ACCACAGAATCAGGGGATAACGCAGGAAAGAACATGAAGGCCTTGACAGGATATATTGGCGGGTAAACTA
AGTCGCTGTATGTGTTTGTTTGAGATCTCATGTGAGCAAAAGGCCAGCAAAAGGCCAGGAACCGTAAAAA
GGCCGCGTTGCTGGCGTTTTTCCATAGGCTCCGCCCCCCTGACGAGCATCACAAAAATCGACGCTCAAGT
CAGAGGTGGCGAAACCCGACAGGACTATAAAGATACCAGGCGTTTCCCCCTGGAAGCTCCCTCGTGCGCT
CTCCTGTTCCGACCCTGCCGCTTACCGGATACCTGTCCGCCTTTCTCCCTTCGGGAAGCGTGGCGCTTTC
TCATAGCTCACGCTGTAGGTATCTCAGTTCGGTGTAGGTCGTTCGCTCCAAGCTGGGCTGTGTGCACGAA
CCCCCCGTTCAGCCCGACCGCTGCGCCTTATCCGGTAACTATCGTCTTGAGTCCAACCCGGTAAGACACG
ACTTATCGCCACTGGCAGCAGCCACTGGTAACAGGATTAGCAGAGCGAGGTATGTAGGCGGTGCTACAGA
GTTCTTGAAGTGGTGGCCTAACTACGGCTACACTAGAAGAACAGTATTTGGTATCTGCGCTCTGCTGAAG
CCAGTTACCTTCGGAAGAAGAGTTGGTAGCTCTTGATCCGGCAAACAAACCACCGCTGGTAGCGGTGGTT
TTTTTGTTTGCAAGCAGCAGATTACGCGCAGAAAAAAAGGATCTCAAGAAGATCCTTTGATCTTTTCTAC
GGGGTCTGACGCTCAGTGGAACGAAAACTCACGTTAAGGGATTTTGGTCATGAGATTATCAAAAAGGATC
TTCACCTAGATCCTTTTAAATTAAAAATGAAGTTTTAAATCAATCTAAAGTACTGAGAGATCCCCTCATA
ATTTCCCCAAAGCGTAACCATGTGTGAATAAATTTTGAGCTAGTAGGGTTGCAGCCACGAGTAAGTCTTC
CCTTGTTATTGTGTAGCCAGAATGCCGCAAAACTTCCATGCCTAAGCGAACTGTTGAGAGTACGTTTCGA
TTTCTGACTGTGTTAGCCTGGAAGTGCTTGTCCCAACCTTGTTTCTGAGCATGAACGCCCGCAAGCCAAC
ATGTTAGTTGAAGCATCAGGGCGATTAGCAGCATGATATCAAAACGCTCTGAGCTGCTCGTTCGGCTATG
GCGTAGGCCTAGTCCGTAGGCAGGACTTTTCAAGTCTCGGAAGGTTTCTTCAATCTGCATTCGCTTCGAA
TAGATATTAACAAGTTGTTTGGGTGTTCGAATTTCAACAGGTAAGTTAGTTGCTAGAACCCATGGCTCCT
TTGCCGACGCTGAGTAGATTTTAGGTGACGGGTGGTGACAATGAGTCCGTGTCGAGCGCTGATTTTTTCG
GCCTTTAGAGCGAGATTTATACAATAGAATTTGGCATGAGATTGGATTGCTTTTAGTCAGCCTCTTATAG
CCTAAAGTCTTTGAGTGACTAGATGACATATCATGTAAGTTGCTGATAGGTTTCCAGTTTTCCGCTCCTA
GGTCTGCATATTGTACTTTTCCTCTTACTCGACTTAACCAGTACCAACCCAGCTTCTCAACGGATTTATA
CCATGGCACTTTAAAGCCAGCATCACTGACAATGAGCGGTGTGGTGTTACTCGGTAGAATGCTCGCAAGG
TCGGCTAGAAATTGGTCATGAGCTTTCTTTGAACATTGCTCTGAAAGCGGGAACGCTTTCTCATAAAGAG
TAACAGAACGACCGTGTAGTGCGACTGAAGCTCGCAATACCATAAGTCGTTTTTGCTCACGAATATCAGA
CCAGTCAACAAGTACAATGGGCATCGTATTGCCCGAACAGATAAAGCTAGCATGCCAACGGTATACAGCG
AGTCGCTCTTTGTGGAGGTGACGATTACCTAACAATCGGTCGATTCGTTTGATGTTATGTTTTGTTCTCG
CTTTGGTTGGCAGGTTACGGCCAAGTTCGGTAAGAGTGAGAGTTTTACAGTCAAGTAATGCGTGGCAAGC
CAACGTTAAGCTGTTGAGTCGTTTTAAGTGTAATTCGGGGCAGAATTGGTAAAGAGAGTCGTGTAAAATA
TCGAGTTCGCACATCTTGTTGTCTGATTATTGATTTTTCGCGAAACCATTTGATCATATGACAAGATGTG
TATCCACCTTAACTTAATGATTTTTACCAAAATCATTAGGGGATTCATCAGTCTAAAGTATATATGTGTA
ACATTGGTCTAGTGATTAGAAAAACTCATCGAGCATCAAATGAAACTGCAATTTATTCATATCAGGATTA
TCAATACCATATTTTTGAAAAAGCCGTTTCTGTAATGAAGGAGAAAACTCACCGAGGCAGTTCCATAGGA
TGGCAAGATCCTGGTATCGGTCTGCGATTCCGACTCGTCCAACATCAATACAACCTATTAATTTCCCCTC
GTCAAAAATAAGGTTATCAAGTGAGAAATCACCATGAGTGACGACTGAATCCGGTGAGAATGGCAAAAGT
TTATGCATTTCTTTCCAGACTTGTTCAACAGGCCAGCCATTACGCTCGTCATCAAAATCACTCGCATCAA
CCAAACCGTTATTCATTCGTGATTGCGCCTGAGCGAGACGAAATACGCGATCGCTGTTAAAAGGACAATT
ACAAACAGGAATCGAATGCAACCGGCGCAGGAACACTGCCAGCGCATCAACAATATTTTCACCTGAATCA
GGATATTCTTCTAATACCTGGAATGCTGTTTTCCCTGGGATCGCAGTGGTGAGTAACCATGCATCATCAG
GAGTACGGATAAAATGCTTGATGGTCGGAAGAGGCATAAATTCCGTCAGCCAGTTTAGTCTGACCATCTC
ATCTGTAACATCATTGGCAACGCTACCTTTGCCATGTTTCAGAAACAACTCTGGCGCATCGGGCTTCCCA
TACAATCGGTAGATTGTCGCACCTGATTGCCCGACATTATCGCGAGCCCATTTATACCCATATAAATCAG
CATCCATGTTGGAATTTAATCGCGGCCTTGAGCAAGACGTTTCCCGTTGAATATGGCTCATAACACCCCT
TGTATTACTGTTTATGTAAGCAGACAGTTTTATTGTTCATGATGATATATTTTTATCTTGTGCAATGTAA
CATCAGAGATTTTGAGACACAACGTGGCTTTGTTGAATAAATCGAACTTTTGCTGAGTTGAAGGATCAGA
TCACGCATCTTCCCGACAACGCAGACCGTTCCGTGGCAAAGCAAAAGTTCAAAATCACCAACTGGTCCAC
CTACAACAAAGCTCTCATCAACCGTGGCTCCCTCACTTTCTGGCTGGATGATGGGGCGATTCAGGCGATC
CCCATCCAACAGCCCGCCGTCGAGCGGGCTTTTTTATCCCCGGAAGCCTGTGGATAGAGGGTAGTTATCC
ACGTGAAACCGCTAATGCCCCGCAAAGCCTTGATTCACGGGGCTTTCCGGCCCGCTCCAAAAACTATCCA
CGTGAAATCGCTAATCAGGGTACGTGAAATCGCTAATCGGAGTACGTGAAATCGCTAATAAGGTCACGTG
AAATCGCTAATCAAAAAGGCACGTGAGAACGCTAATAGCCCTTTCAGATCAACAGCTTGCAAACACCCCT
CGCTCCGGCAAGTAGTTACAGCAAGTAGTATGTTCAATTAGCTTTTCAATTATGAATATATATATCAATT
ATTGGTCGCCCTTGGCTTGTGGACAATGCGCTACGCGCACCGGCTCCGCCCGTGGACAACCGCAAGCGGT
TGCCCACCGTCGAGCGCCTTTGCCCACAACCCGGCGGCCGGCCGCAACAGATCGTTTTATAAATTTTTTT
TTTTGAAAAAGAAAAAGCCCGAAAGGCGGCAACCTCTCGGGCTTCTGGATTTCCGATCCCCGGAATTAGA
TCTTGGCAGGATATATTGTGGTGTAACGTTATCGATCTGGATTTTAGTACTGGATTTTGGTTTTAGGAAT
TAGAAATTTTATTGATAGAAGTATTTTACAAATACAAATACATACTAAGGGTTTCTTATATGCTCAACAC
ATGAGCGAAACCCTATAAGAACCCTAATTTCCCTTATCGGGAAACTACTCACACATTATTTATGGAGAAA
ATAGAGAGAGATAGATTTGTAGAGAGAGACTGGTGATTTCAGCGTACCGAATTAATTCCTGAATCACTGC
GACCGGCCCTCCCGCGACCCAGCCGAGCGAGCTTAGCGAACTGTGGACGAGAACTGTGCCACCAAGCGTA
AGGCCGTTCTCTCGCATTTGCCTTGCTAGGCTCGCGCGAGTTGCTGGCTGAGGCGTTCTCGAAATCAGCT
CTTGTTCGGTCGGCATCTACTCTATTCCTTTGCCCTCGGACGAGTGCTGGGGCGTCGGTTTCCACTATCG
GCGAGTACTTCTACACAGCCATCGGTCCAGACGGCCGCGCTTCTGCGGGCGATTTGTGTACGCCCGACAG
TCCCGGCTCCGGATCGGACGATTGCGTCGCATCGACCCTGCGCCCAAGCTGCATCATCGAAATTGCCGTC
AACCAAGCTCTGATAGAGTTGGTCAAGACCAATGCGGAGCATATACGCCCGGAGCCTTGGCGATCCTGCA
AGCTCCGGATGCCTCCGCTCGAAGTAGCGCGTCTGCTGCTCCATACAAGCCAACCACGGCCTCCAGAAGA
AGATGTTGGCGACCTCGTATTGGGAATCCCCGAACATCGCCTCGCTCCAGTCAATGACCGCTGTTATGCG
GCCATTGTCCGTCAGGACATTGTTGGAGCCGAAATCCGCGTGCACGAGGTGCCGGACTTCGGGGCAGTCC
TCGGCCCAAAGCATCAGCTCATCGAGAGCCTGCGCGACGGACGCACTGACGGTGTCGTCCATCACAGTTT
GCCAGTGATACACATGGGGATCAGCAATCGCGCATATGAAATCACGCCATGTAGTGTATTGACCGATTCC
TTGCGGTCCGAATGGGCCGAACCCGCTCGTCTGGCTAAGATCGGCCGCAGCGATAGCATCCATAGCCTCC
GCGACCGGCTGAAGAACAGCGGGCAGTTCGGTTTCAGGCAGGTCTTGCAACGTGACACCCTGTGCACGGC
GGGAGATGCAATAGGTCAGGCTCTCGCTGAACTCCCCAATGTCAAGCACTTCCGGAATCGGGAGCGCGGC
CGATGCAAAGTGCCGATAAACATAACGATCTTTGTAGAAACCATCGGCGCAGCTATTTACCCGCAGGACA
TATCCACGCCCTCCTACATCGAAGCTGAAAGCACGAGATTCTTCGCCCTCCGAGAGCTGCATCAGGTCGG
AGACGCTGTCGAACTTTTCGATCAGAAACTTCTCGACAGACGTCGCGGTGAGTTCAGGCTTTTTCATAGG
GGGGATCAGCTTGGGCTGTCCTCTCCAAATGAAATGAACTTCCTTATATAGAGGAAGGGTCTTGCGAAGG
ATAGTGGGATTGTGCGTCATCCCTTACGTCAGTGGAGATGTCACATCAATCCACTTGCTTTGAAGACGTG
GTTGGAACGTCTTCTTTTTCCACGATGCTCCTCGTGGGTGGGGGTCCATCTTTGGGACCACTGTCGGCAG
AGGCATCTTGAATGATAGCCTTTCCTTTATCGCAATGATGGCATTTGTAGGAGCCACCTTCCTTTTCTAC
TGTCCTTTCGATGAAGTGACAGATAGCTGGGCAATGGAATCCGAGGAGGTTTCCCGAAATTACCCTTTGT
TGAAAAGTCTCAATAGCCCTTTGGTCTTCTGAGACTGTATCTTTGACATTTTTGGAGTAGGGGTACGATA
ACATTAACGCTTACAATTTCCATTCGCCATTCAGGCTGCGCAACTGTTGGGAAGGGCGATCGGTGCGGGC
CTCTTCGCTATTACGCCAGCTGGCGAAAGGGGGATGTGCTGCAAGGCGATTAAGTTGGGTAACGCCAGGG
TTTTCCCAGTCACGACGTTGTAAAACGACGGCCAGTGAATTGTAATACGACTCACTATAGGGCTTGGAGC
TCAACAACAAACTTTCCATTCACCCATTTATGGATACACAGTCTAGCTCAACAGAGCTTTTAACCCAAAT
TGGTACAATAGAATACAACTTTAGATCATAATTCTCAAAAGAAAGAGATTCCTTAGCTATTCTATCTGCC
ACTCCATTTCCTTCTCGGCTTGTATGCACAAGCATAAAATCCTCAAACTTGCTAAGTAGATACTTTATGT
CTTGGATAATTGGATTGAGACTTGACAAGCATAACTTTCATGTAACCAAAGACACAAGTTGCTGAGAATC
CACCTCAAAAATGATCTTCCTATAATTGAATCGGGATAATGACAGCACAGCCCATCTAAGAGCCTCCACT
TCTACTTCCAGCACGCTTCTTACTTTTACCACAGCTCTTGCACCTAACCATAACACCTTCCCTGTATGAT
CGCGAAGCACCCACCCTAAGCCACATTTTAATCCTTCTGTTGGCCATGCCCCATCAAAGTTGCACTTAAC
CCAAGATTGTGGTGGAGCTTCCCATGTTTCTCGTCTGTCCCGACGGTGTTGTGGTTGGTGCTTTCCTTAC
ATTCTGAGCCTCTTTCCTTCTAATCCACTCATCTGCATCTTCTTGTGTCCTTACTAATACCTCATTGGTT
CCAAATTCCCTCCCTTTAAGCACCAGCTCGTTTCTGTTCTTCCACAGCCTCCCAAGTATCCAAGGGACTA
AAGCCTCCACATTCTTCAGATCAGGATATTCTTGTTTAAGATGTTGAACTCTATGGAGGTTTGTATGAAC
TGATGATCTAGGACCGGATAAGTTCCCTTCTTCATAGCGAACTTATTCAAAGAATGTTTTGTGTATCATT
CTTGTTACATTGTTATTAATGAAAAAATATTATTGGTCATTGGACTGAACACGAGTGTTAAATATGGACC
AGGCCCCAAATAAGATCCATTGATATATGAATTAAATAACAAGAATAAATCGAGTCACCAAACCACTTGC
CTTTTTTAACGAGACTTGTTCACCAACTTGATACAAAAGTCATTATCCTATGCAAATCAATAATCATACA
AAAATATCCAATAACACTAAAAAATTAAAAGAAATGGATAATTTCACAATATGTTATACGATAAAGAAGT
TACTTTTCCAAGAAATTCACTGATTTTATAAGCCCACTTGCATTAGATAAATGGCAAAAAAAAACAAAAA
GGAAAAGAAATAAAGCACGAAGAATTCTAGAAAATACGAAATACGCTTCAATGCAGTGGGACCCACGGTT
CAATTATTGCCAATTTTCAGCTCCACCGTATATTTAAAAAATAAAACGATAATGCTAAAAAAATATAAAT
CGTAACGATCGTTAAATCTCAACGGCTGGATCTTATGACGACCGTTAGAAATTGTGGTTGTCGACGAGTC
AGTAATAAACGGCGTCAAAGTGGTTGCAGCCGGCACACACGAGTCGTGTTTATCAACTCAAAGCACAAAT
ACTTTTCCTCAACCTAAAAATAAGGCAATTAGCCAAAAACAACTTTGCGTGTAAACAACGCTCAATACAC
GTGTCATTTTATTATTAGCTATTGCTTCACCGCCTTAGCTTTCTCGTGACCTAGTCGTCCTCGTCTTTTC
TTCTTCTTCTTCTATAAAACAATACCCAAAGAGCTCTTCTTCTTCACAATTCAGATTTCAATTTCTCAAA
ATCTTAAAAACTTTCTCTCAATTCTCTCTACCGTGATCAAGGTAAATTTCTGTGTTCCTTATTCTCTCAA
AATCTTCGATTTTGTTTTCGTTCGATCCCAATTTCGTATATGTTCTTTGGTTTAGATTCTGTTAATCTTA
GATCGAAGACGATTTTCTGGGTTTGATCGTTAGATATCATCTTAATTCTCGATTAGGGTTTCATAGATAT
CATCCGATTTGTTCAAATAATTTGAGTTTTGTCGAATAATTACTCTTCGATTTGTGATTTCTATCTAGAT
CTGGTGTTAGTTTCTAGTTTGTGCGATCGAATTTGTCGATTAATCTGAGTTTTTCTGATTAACAGAATGG
ACACGTATGCCGGCGCTTATGATAGACAATCAAGAGAAAGAGAGAACTCTTCTGCCGCCTCTCCAGCTAC
ACAGAGATCTGCCAACGAGGATAAAGCTGCTGATTTACAAAGAGAGGTAGAGAGAGATGGGGGTAGGTTT
AGATTTGTGGGTCATTTCTCTGAGGCTCCTGGTACATCAGCCTTTGGTACTGCTGAACGGCCTGAATTTG
AAAGAATATTAAATGAGTGTCGGGCCGGTCGACTAAATATGATAATAGTTTATGATGTATCTAGGTTCAG
TAGACTCAAAGTTATGGATGCAATTCCGATCGTGAGCGAGCTACTTGCACTCGGTGTTACTATCGTAAGT
ACACAAGAAGGTGTATTCAGGCAGGGTAATGTGATGGACCTTATACACCTTATTATGCGACTCGACGCTA
GCCATAAAGAGTCATCACTGAAGAGTGCTAAAATCTTGGACACCAAGAACCTGCAAAGGGAGCTTGGAGG
CTATGTAGGAGGAAAAGCTCCGTATGGTTTCGAACTCGTGAGTGAGACAAAAGAGATTACCAGAAATGGT
AGGATGGTGAACGTGGTTATTAATAAGCTAGCTCATAGCACAACCCCTCTCACAGGGCCTTTTGAGTTCG
AACCTGACGTTATTAGATGGTGGTGGAGAGAGATCAAAACTCACAAACATCTTCCATTTAAGCCAGGTAG
CCAGGCTGCTATCCACCCTGGATCTATCACTGGGCTTTGTAAAAGGATGGATGCTGACGCAGTGCCAACT
CGAGGGGAAACAATCGGTAAGAAGACTGCATCTTCCGCTTGGGATCCCGCTACAGTTATGAGAATCCTTC
GGGATCCGCGTATTGCTGGATTCGCCGCAGAAGTCATTTATAAGAAAAAACCTGATGGTACTCCTACTAC
AAAAATCGAAGGTTATAGGATCCAAAGGGATCCTATTACTTTGCGTCCAGTTGAATTAGACTGTGGACCG
ATCATCGAACCTGCCGAGTGGTACGAGTTGCAGGCCTGGCTTGATGGTAGAGGGCGTGGAAAGGGTTTAT
CTCGGGGACAGGCAATTTTGTCAGCAATGGATAAGCTTTATTGTGAGTGTGGGGCTGTTATGACATCAAA
ACGTGGAGAAGAGTCAATCAAGGATTCTTACAGGTGCAGACGTCGTAAAGTGGTGGACCCTTCTGCTCCA
GGACAGCATGAGGGTACATGCAACGTTTCTATGGCTGCTCTTGATAAATTTGTGGCCGAACGTATTTTCA
ACAAGATTAGACACGCTGAAGGGGATGAGGAAACTTTAGCTCTTCTTTGGGAGGCTGCCCGGCGTTTTGG
TAAGCTAACAGAGGCACCAGAAAAAAGTGGCGAAAGAGCTAATTTGGTAGCCGAAAGAGCAGACGCCTTG
AATGCATTGGAAGAACTTTACGAAGATAGGGCTGCCGGAGCATATGATGGACCAGTTGGTCGGAAGCATT
TCAGGAAGCAACAAGCTGCACTAACTTTGAGACAGCAAGGCGCAGAGGAGCGACTCGCAGAGCTTGAGGC
CGCCGAGGCCCCAAAGCTTCCACTCGATCAATGGTTTCCTGAGGATGCCGACGCTGATCCTACAGGTCCA
AAGAGCTGGTGGGGAAGAGCTAGCGTAGACGATAAGAGAGTGTTTGTGGGTCTATTTGTTGACAAGATTG
TAGTTACTAAGTCCACTACGGGTCGAGGACAGGGCACTCCCATCGAAAAGAGAGCCAGTATTACCTGGGC
AAAGCCTCCAACCGATGATGATGAAGACGATGCACAAGATGGTACCGAGGATGTGGCAGCACCAAAAAAA
AAGAGGAAGGTGTAAGCTTAGAGACTCTTATCAAGAATCCCATCTCTTGCTTGCTTTTTTTTGTTGTCTT
CCCTTTGATAGGGTTTGTTTTTCTTGTTTCAGTGACTTTCTATGTTAAAAGATAATGTCAGTAAAAGGAT
TTGGTTTTCTATTATTCTGAATCGATTACGGAAGATTCTTGCTTAATTCCAATCTATACAAGTATCGTGA
AATAATGACCGTTTATGTGATTAGGAGACGTGTTTCATTAATAAAATATAAGATCAATACATTGTTAGTA
GTGATAAACTATGTACAAATTGTATTGATTGTAAAAGAAACACAATAGGTTCCTTTTTTCTACAATATAT
TGTGACAGACTCTCTGTTTTAACGAATGAATTAAATTTGTCAACGAAAAAATTAAAGAATGATGTGATCA
CTTTGCACCTTGGTTCATCTTCAGAGGCTTCTGCATGTTCCATGCATTGAGGCTCTCTACGGTCACAGGT
TGTGAGCCGTTGTTAAAGACAAACAAATGCGCT
Features (pLannotate 1.2.2; 15 found; start..end, strand, type, name):
     44..68      +  misc_feature   RB T-DNA repeat: right border repeat from nopaline C58 T-DNA
    159..747     -  rep_origin     ori: high-copy-number ColE1/pMB1/pBR322/pUC origin of replication
   2106..2175    +  ncRNA          RNA-OUT: Accession: RF00240 - RNA-OUT
   2256..3071    -  CDS            KanR: aminoglycoside phosphotransferase; aph(3')-Ia; confers resistance to kanamycin in bacteria or G418 (Geneticin®) in eukaryotes
   3256..3357    +  CDS            TRA2_ECOLX (fragment): Protein predicted: Swiss-Prot protein existence level 4. Required for transposition of transposon Tn903. From Escherichia coli.
   3362..3797    +  rep_origin     pSa ori: origin of replication from bacterial plasmid pSa
   3924..3946    +  misc_feature   LB T-DNA repeat: left border repeat from nopaline C58 T-DNA (truncated)
   3954..4130    -  polyA_signal   CaMV poly(A) signal: cauliflower mosaic virus polyadenylation signal
   4180..4344    -  CDS            yokD (fragment): YOKD_BACSU - Experimental evidence at protein level: Swiss-Prot protein existence level 1. May contribute to antibiotic resistance. From Bacillus subtilis (strain 168).
   4365..5387    -  CDS            hph: KHYB_ECOLX - Experimental evidence at protein level: Swiss-Prot protein existence level 1. The aminoglycoside phosphotransferases achieve inactivation of their antibiotic substrates by phosphorylation. Only phosphorylates hygromycin and closely related compounds such as demethyl analogs and destomycin. From Escherichia coli.
   5407..5752    -  promoter       CaMV 35S promoter: strong constitutive promoter from cauliflower mosaic virus
   5409..5455    -  promoter       minimal CaMV 35S promoter: minimal 35S promoter from cauliflower mosaic virus
   5833..5990    -  CDS            lacZα (fragment): LacZα fragment of β-galactosidase; lacZ fragment
   5993..6011    +  promoter       T7 promoter: promoter for bacteriophage T7 RNA polymerase
  10291..56      -  CDS            CWINV2 (fragment) (across the origin): INV2_ARATH - Also known as BFRUCT2. Experimental evidence at transcript level: Swiss-Prot protein existence level 2. From Arabidopsis thaliana (Mouse-ear cress).
