[The description below was written by a language model from this plasmid's Addgene catalogue record and pLannotate feature annotations shown in this document.]
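Description:
L1P17 is a plant expression binary vector built on the pGII-L1-Rep backbone (pGreenII-style architecture), carrying a "Level 1" cassette for constitutive expression of the PhiC31 serine integrase. It is maintained in E. coli at high copy through a ColE1/pUC-type origin and selected with kanamycin via the aph(3')-Ia gene. A pSa origin is also present, the replicon that allows such small binary vectors to be maintained in Agrobacterium when the replication function is provided in trans. Nopaline-type right and left T-DNA border repeats delimit the region transferred into plant cells.

Within the T-DNA, next to the left border, is a plant selection cassette in which the CaMV 35S promoter drives the hygromycin phosphotransferase gene (hph), terminated by the CaMV polyadenylation signal. According to the catalogue entry, the payload is a synthetic insert of about 4.4 kb in which the UBQ10 promoter drives PhiC31 fused to a nuclear localization signal, followed by the UBQ1 terminator. The automated feature table does not annotate these parts. The long unannotated stretch between the lacZα remnant/T7 promoter and the right border presumably holds this cassette, but that is inferred rather than recorded, and the short Arabidopsis CWINV2 fragment hit spanning the origin may simply be an annotation artefact.

The depositor notes that an IS4 transposon has inserted into the backbone and is of no functional concern. This may account for the sequenced size exceeding the sum of backbone and insert, and for the RNA-OUT hit between the origin and KanR. The plasmid belongs to an integrase toolbox for recording gene expression during plant development, where a constitutively expressed integrase would act on recombination target constructs.
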