Addgene plasmid #195922: L1P17
Purpose: Level 1 PhiC31 cassette with constitutive promoter: pUBQ10-PhiC31-NLS-tUBQ1
Depositing lab: Jennifer Nemhauser. Depositing organization: University of Washington. Publication: An integrase toolbox to record gene-expression during plant development. Guiziou S, Maranas CJ, Chu JC, Nemhauser JL. Nat Commun. 2023 Apr 3;14(1):1844. doi: 10.1038/s41467-023-37607-5. PubMed 37012288.
Backbone
  Vector backbone: pGII-L1-Rep
  Backbone size w/o insert (bp): 4708
  Vector type: Plant Expression
  Selectable markers: Hygromycin
Growth in bacteria
  Bacterial resistance: Kanamycin, 50 μg/mL
  Growth temperature: 37°C
  Growth strain: DH5alpha
  Copy number: High Copy
Gene/Insert
  Gene/Insert name: pUBQ10-PhiC31-NLS-tUBQ1
  Species: Synthetic
  Insert size (bp): 4378
  Cloning method: Restriction Enzyme; 5′ cloning site Unknown (unknown if destroyed)
Terms and licenses: Academic/Nonprofit Terms; Industry Terms: Not Available to Industry
Depositor comments: IS4 Transposon present in plasmid backbone. This is a known insertion and is not of any functional concern.
How to cite: L1P17 was a gift from Jennifer Nemhauser (Addgene plasmid # 195922 ; http://n2t.net/addgene:195922 ; RRID:Addgene_195922)
